Addgene plasmid #166125: pEGFP_∆R13–DD-talin1 (1-2299)
Purpose: For expression of mouse talin-1 (residues 1-2299) with C-terminal deletion of dimerization domain and R13 (∆R13-DD) in mammalian cells. Contains C-terminal EGFP tag.
Depositing lab: Vesa Hytönen. Depositing organization: Tampere University, BioMediTech. Publication: Cancer associated talin point mutations disorganise cell adhesion and migration. Azizi L, Cowell AR, Mykuliak VV, Goult BT, Turkki P, Hytonen VP. Sci Rep. 2021 Jan 11;11(1):347. doi: 10.1038/s41598-020-77911-4. PubMed 33431906.
Backbone
  Vector backbone: pEGFP-C1
  Backbone manufacturer: Clontech
  Backbone size w/o insert (bp): 4734
  Total vector size (bp): 12357
  Vector type: Mammalian Expression ; CMV promoter
Growth in bacteria
  Bacterial resistance: Kanamycin, 50 μg/mL
  Growth temperature: 37°C
  Growth strain: DH5alpha
  Growth instructions: For MidiPrep according to the instructions from the kit.
  Copy number: High Copy
Gene/Insert
  Gene/Insert name: ∆R13–DD-Talin-1 (alt name: ∆R13–DD-TLN1)
  Species: M. musculus (mouse)
  Insert size (bp): 7623
  Mutation: residues 1-2299, deletion of dimerization domain and R13 (∆R13-DD)
  Entrez Gene: Tln1 (a.k.a. Tln)
  Tag / fusion protein: EGFP (C terminal on insert)
Terms and licenses: Academic/Nonprofit Terms; Industry Terms: Not Available to Industry
How to cite: pEGFP_∆R13–DD-talin1 (1-2299) was a gift from Vesa Hytönen (Addgene plasmid # 166125 ; http://n2t.net/addgene:166125 ; RRID:Addgene_166125)
