[The description below was written by a language model from this plasmid's Addgene catalogue record and pLannotate feature annotations shown in this document.]
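Description:
pEGFP_∆R13–DD-talin1 (1-2299) is a mammalian expression plasmid built on the Clontech pEGFP-C1 backbone that produces a C-terminally truncated mouse talin-1 fused to EGFP. The insert encodes residues 1–2299 of Tln1, which removes the R13 rod bundle and the dimerization domain (∆R13–DD). In the annotated sequence, the human cytomegalovirus immediate early enhancer and promoter sit directly upstream of the talin-1 coding fragment. This is followed after a short linker by the EGFP open reading frame and an SV40 polyadenylation signal. EGFP therefore lies at the C-terminus of talin, as the catalogue states, even though the named backbone normally places the fluorescent protein upstream of the cloning site.

The plasmid is propagated in E. coli through a high-copy ColE1/pUC-type origin and selected with kanamycin. The resistance cassette is the usual dual-purpose arrangement. A bacterial bla promoter and the SV40 enhancer/early promoter both precede the Tn5 NeoR/KanR gene, which ends in an HSV TK poly(A) signal, so the same gene gives kanamycin resistance in bacteria and G418 resistance in transfected mammalian cells. The short ble fragment annotated downstream is probably a leftover of the Tn5 region rather than a functional marker. An f1 origin is also present and allows single-stranded DNA production.

The catalogue gives a total size of 12,357 bp, whereas the sequenced record behind the feature table is 11,508 nt, and the source of this difference is not explained. The construct is intended for fluorescent visualisation and functional analysis of this talin-1 truncation in mammalian cells. The associated work examines how talin alterations affect cell adhesion and migration.
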