Features (pLannotate 1.2.2; 12 found; start..end, strand, type, name):
     61..364     +  enhancer       CMV enhancer: human cytomegalovirus immediate early enhancer
    365..568     +  promoter       CMV promoter: human cytomegalovirus (CMV) immediate early promoter
    650..7549    +  CDS            Tln1 (fragment): TLN1_MOUSE - Also known as Tln. Experimental evidence at protein level: Swiss-Prot protein existence level 1. Probably involved in connections of major cytoskeletal structures to the plasma membrane. High molecular weight cytoskeletal protein concentrated at regions of cell-substratum contact and, in lymphocytes, at cell-cell contacts. From Mus musculus (Mouse).
   7562..8281    +  CDS            EGFP: the original enhanced GFP (Yang et al., 1996) mammalian codon-optimized
   8296..8417    +  polyA_signal   SV40 poly(A) signal: SV40 polyadenylation signal
   8451..8879    -  rep_origin     f1 ori (sequence partly withheld): f1 bacteriophage origin of replication; arrow indicates direction of (+) strand synthesis
   8906..9010    +  promoter       AmpR promoter: bla
   9012..9369    +  promoter       SV40 promoter: SV40 enhancer and early promoter
   9404..10198   +  CDS            NeoR/KanR: aminoglycoside phosphotransferase from Tn5; aph(3')-II (or nptII); confers resistance to neomycin, kanamycin, and G418 (Geneticin®)
  10219..10371   +  CDS            ble (fragment): BLE_KLEPN - Experimental evidence at protein level: Swiss-Prot protein existence level 1. Binding protein with a strong affinity to the bleomycin family of antibiotics. Binds to CL990; an antimitotic-antibiotic compound. From Klebsiella pneumoniae.
  10430..10477   +  polyA_signal   HSV TK poly(A) signal: herpes simplex virus thymidine kinase polyadenylation signal (Cole and Stacy, 1985)
  10806..11394   +  rep_origin     ori: high-copy-number ColE1/pMB1/pBR322/pUC origin of replication
>Addgene plasmid #166125 | pEGFP_∆R13–DD-talin1 (1-2299) | addgene full sequence | sequence record 330294 | Addgene NGS Result
TAGTTATTAATAGTAATCAATTACGGGGTCATTAGTTCATAGCCCATATATGGAGTTCCGCGTTACATAA
CTTACGGTAAATGGCCCGCCTGGCTGACCGCCCAACGACCCCCGCCCATTGACGTCAATAATGACGTATG
TTCCCATAGTAACGCCAATAGGGACTTTCCATTGACGTCAATGGGTGGAGTATTTACGGTAAACTGCCCA
CTTGGCAGTACATCAAGTGTATCATATGCCAAGTACGCCCCCTATTGACGTCAATGACGGTAAATGGCCC
GCCTGGCATTATGCCCAGTACATGACCTTATGGGACTTTCCTACTTGGCAGTACATCTACGTATTAGTCA
TCGCTATTACCATGGTGATGCGGTTTTGGCAGTACATCAATGGGCGTGGATAGCGGTTTGACTCACGGGG
ATTTCCAAGTCTCCACCCCATTGACGTCAATGGGAGTTTGTTTTGGCACCAAAATCAACGGGACTTTCCA
AAATGTCGTAACAACTCCGCCCCATTGACGCAAATGGGCGGTAGGCGTGTACGGTGGGAGGTCTATATAA
GCAGAGCTGGTTTAGTGAACCGTCAGATCCGCTAGCGCTACCGGTATTAGGCACCCCAGGCTTTACACGA
ATTCGCAGAAGCTGCCACCATGGTTGCGCTTTCGCTGAAGATTAGCATTGGGAATGTGGTGAAGACGATG
CAATTTGAGCCATCTACCATGGTGTACGACGCCTGCCGCATGATTCGTGAGCGGATCCCAGAGGCCCTGG
CTGGCCCTCCCAACGACTTTGGGCTCTTTCTGTCAGATGATGACCCCAAAAAAGGCATCTGGCTAGAGGC
TGGGAAAGCTTTGGACTACTACATGCTCCGAAATGGGGACACCATGGAGTACAGAAAAAAGCAGAGACCC
CTGAAGATCCGGATGTTAGACGGAACGGTGAAGACTATCATGGTGGATGACTCCAAGACCGTCACAGACA
TGCTCATGACCATTTGTGCCCGAATTGGTATCACCAACCATGATGAGTATTCACTGGTTCGAGAGCTGAT
GGAAGAAAAGAAAGATGAGGGGACAGGGACCCTGAGAAAAGACAAGACCCTACTGCGAGATGAAAAGAAG
ATGGAGAAGCTAAAGCAGAAGTTGCACACAGACGATGAGTTGAACTGGCTGGACCATGGGCGGACACTGA
GGGAACAGGGAGTGGAAGAGCATGAGACGTTGCTGCTGCGGAGAAAGTTCTTCTACTCAGACCAGAATGT
GGATTCCCGAGACCCTGTACAGCTGAACCTTCTCTATGTGCAGGCACGAGATGACATCCTGAATGGCTCC
CATCCTGTCTCCTTTGACAAGGCCTGTGAATTTGCAGGCTTCCAGTGCCAGATCCAGTTTGGACCTCACA
ATGAACAGAAGCACAAGGCTGGCTTCCTTGACCTGAAGGACTTCCTGCCCAAGGAGTATGTGAAGCAGAA
GGGAGAGCGTAAGATCTTTCAGGCACACAAGAATTGTGGGCAGATGAGTGAAATTGAGGCCAAGGTACGC
TACGTGAAGCTGGCCCGTTCCCTCAAGACTTACGGTGTCTCCTTCTTCCTAGTCAAGGAAAAGATGAAGG
GGAAGAATAAACTGGTGCCCAGGCTGTTGGGCATCACTAAGGAGTGTGTGATGCGTGTGGATGAGAAGAC
CAAGGAGGTGATTCAGGAATGGAGCCTCACCAACATCAAACGCTGGGCTGCCTCTCCCAAGAGCTTTACT
CTGGACTTTGGAGACTATCAGGATGGCTACTACTCAGTACAGACGACAGAAGGCGAGCAGATCGCACAGC
TCATTGCTGGCTACATAGATATCATCCTTAAGAAGAAAAAAAGCAAGGACCATTTTGGGCTGGAGGGAGA
TGAAGAGTCTACTATGTTGGAGGACTCAGTGTCTCCCAAAAAGTCAACAGTCCTTCAGCAGCAGTACAAC
CGAGTGGGGAAAGTGGAGCACGGCTCTGTGGCTCTGCCAGCCATCATGCGCTCTGGAGCCTCTGGTCCTG
AGAATTTCCAGGTGGGGAGCATGCCACCTGCCCAGCAGCAGATCACCAGTGGCCAGATGCACCGAGGACA
CATGCCACCTCTGACTTCAGCCCAGCAGGCGCTCACTGGAACCATTAACTCCAGCATGCAGGCTGTGCAG
GCTGCCCAGGCCACTCTGGATGACTTTGAGACTCTACCCCCTCTTGGCCAGGATGCTGCCTCCAAAGCTT
GGCGTAAGAACAAGATGGATGAATCAAAGCATGAGATCCACTCCCAGGTAGATGCCATCACAGCTGGCAC
TGCCTCTGTGGTAAACCTGACAGCAGGAGATCCTGCAGAGACAGACTATACAGCAGTGGGCTGTGCAGTC
ACCACCATCTCTTCCAACCTGACGGAGATGTCCCGTGGGGTGAAGCTATTGGCTGCCCTGCTGGAGGATG
AAGGCGGCAATGGCCGGCCCCTTCTGCAAGCAGCAAAGGGCCTTGCAGGGGCTGTGTCGGAACTGCTTCG
CAGTGCTCAGCCCGCCAGCGCTGAGCCTCGTCAGAACCTGCTGCAGGCAGCCGGGAACGTGGGCCAGGCC
AGTGGGGAGCTGTTGCAGCAAATTGGGGAAAGTGACACTGACCCCCACTTCCAGGATGTTCTAATGCAGC
TAGCAAACGCAGTGGCAAGTGCTGCAGCCGCCCTGGTCCTCAAGGCCAAGAGTGTGGCCCAGCGCACAGA
GGATTCCGGGCTTCAGACCCAAGTGATTGCTGCAGCTACGCAATGTGCTCTGTCCACTTCCCAGCTGGTG
GCCTGTACCAAGGTGGTAGCACCTACAATCAGCTCACCTGTGTGCCAAGAACAGCTAGTCGAGGCTGGGC
GACTGGTGGCCAAAGCTGTGGAGGGCTGTGTGTCTGCCTCGCAAGCAGCTACAGAAGATGGACAGCTGCT
TCGAGGGGTAGGAGCAGCAGCCACGGCTGTCACCCAGGCCCTCAATGAGCTGCTGCAGCACGTGAAGGCC
CACGCCACCGGAGCTGGGCCTGCCGGTCGGTATGACCAAGCCACTGATACCATCCTCACCGTCACTGAAA
ACATCTTCAGCTCCATGGGTGATGCTGGGGAGATGGTGCGCCAGGCCCGCATCCTGGCCCAAGCCACCTC
AGACCTGGTCAATGCTATCAAGGCCGATGCTGAGGGGGAGAGTGATCTGGAGAACTCTAGAAAGCTCCTG
AGTGCTGCCAAGATCCTCGCTGATGCCACCGCCAAGATGGTGGAGGCGGCCAAGGGAGCAGCCGCCCACC
CTGACAGTGAGGAACAGCAGCAGCGACTGCGTGAAGCAGCTGAGGGGCTTCGCATGGCCACCAATGCAGC
TGCGCAGAACGCCATCAAGAAGAAGTTGGTGCAGCGCCTGGAGCATGCAGCCAAGCAAGCTGCAGCCTCT
GCAACACAGACCATTGCTGCAGCCCAACATGCAGCCTCTGCCCCCAAGGCCTCTGCGGGCCCCCAGCCCC
TACTGGTGCAGAGCTGTAAGGCCGTGGCAGAGCAGATTCCGTTGCTGGTGCAGGGTGTCCGAGGAAGTCA
AGCTCAGCCTGACAGCCCTAGTGCTCAGCTCGCCCTCATTGCTGCCAGCCAGAGCTTCCTGCAGCCAGGT
GGGAAGATGGTGGCAGCGGCAAAAGCCTCAGTGCCAACAATTCAGGACCAGGCTTCAGCGATGCAGCTGA
GTCAGTGCGCAAAGAACCTAGGCACTGCCCTGGCCGAGCTGCGCACTGCTGCTCAGAAGGCTCAGGAGGC
ATGTGGACCTTTGGAGATGGATTCTGCACTGAGTGTTGTACAAAATCTAGAGAAAGACCTACAGGAAATA
AAAGCAGCAGCTCGAGATGGCAAGCTTAAGCCCTTACCTGGGGAAACAATGGAGAAGTGTACCCAAGATC
TTGGCAACAGCACCAAAGCGGTGAGCTCTGCCATCGCCAAGCTGCTGGGGGAGATTGCCCAGGGCAACGA
GAACTATGCAGGTATTGCAGCTCGGGATGTAGCTGGTGGACTAAGGTCACTAGCCCAGGCTGCGCGGGGT
GTGGCTGCGCTGACATCAGATCCTGCAGTGCAGGCCATTGTGCTTGACACAGCCAGCGACGTTCTGGACA
AGGCCAGCAGCCTCATTGAAGAGGCAAAAAAAGCATCTGGACACCCAGGGGACCCAGAAAGCCAGCAAAG
GCTTGCTCAGGTAGCTAAAGCAGTGACCCAAGCCCTGAACCGCTGTGTCAGCTGCCTGCCTGGCCAAAGA
GACGTGGATAATGCCCTACGAGCCGTTGGAGATGCCAGCAAGCGACTCCTGAGTGACTTGCTTCCTCCAA
GCACGGGGACATTTCAAGAAGCACAGAGCCGATTGAATGAAGCTGCAGCTGGGTTAAATCAGGCCGCCAC
AGAACTGGTGCAAGCCTCCCGAGGAACTCCTCAGGACCTGGCTCGGGCCTCCGGCCGATTTGGACAGGAC
TTCAGCACCTTCCTGGAAGCTGGTGTGGAGATGGCCGGACAGGCCCCGAGCCAGGAGGACCGAGCCCAGG
TGGTGTCCAACCTGAAGGGCATATCCATGTCTTCAAGCAAACTTCTCCTTGCCGCTAAGGCCTTGTCCAC
AGACCCTGCTTCTCCCAACCTCAAGAGTCAGCTGGCTGCGGCTGCCCGGGCAGTGACGGACAGCATCAAC
CAGCTCATCACCATGTGCACCCAGCAGGCACCTGGCCAGAAGGAGTGTGACAATGCACTTCGGCAGCTAG
AGACAGTCCGAGAACTCCTGGAGAATCCAGTCCAGCCCATCAACGACATGTCCTACTTCGGTTGCTTGGA
CAGTGTCATGGAGAACTCCAAGGTCCTAGGTGAGGCCATGACTGGCATCTCCCAAAATGCCAAGAATGGA
AATCTGCCGGAGTTTGGAGATGCCATTGCCACAGCCTCCAAGGCTCTCTGTGGCTTCACGGAGGCAGCCG
CACAGGCAGCATATCTAGTTGGTGTCTCTGACCCCAACAGCCAAGCTGGACAGCAAGGACTGGTGGAACC
CACACAGTTTGCCCGTGCAAACCAGGCAATTCAGATGGCCTGTCAGAGTCTGGGGGAGCCTGGCTGTACC
CAGGCCCAGGTGTTATCTGCAGCCACTATTGTAGCCAAACACACATCTGCATTGTGTAACAGCTGTCGCC
TGGCTTCCGCTAGGACTGCCAATCCCACTGCCAAGCGCCAGTTTGTACAGTCAGCCAAGGAGGTGGCCAA
CAGTACAGCCAATCTTGTCAAGACCATCAAGGCACTAGATGGGGACTTCACAGAAGAGAACCGTGCCCAG
TGCCGAGCAGCCACAGCCCCTCTGCTGGAAGCTGTGGATAACCTGAGTGCCTTTGCCTCCAACCCTGAGT
TCTCCAGCGTCCCTGCCCAGATCAGCCCTGAGGGCAGAGCAGCCATGGAGCCCATTGTAATCTCTGCTAA
GACAATGTTGGAGAGTGCTGGAGGGCTCATCCAGACAGCTCGGGCGTTAGCAGTCAATCCCCGAGACCCC
CCACGTTGGTCTGTGCTAGCTGGCCACTCTCGGACTGTCTCAGATTCCATCAAGAAACTTATTACAAGCA
TGAGGGACAAAGCCCCAGGGCAGCTGGAGTGTGAGACAGCCATTGCGGCTCTGAACAGCTGCTTGCGGGA
CCTAGATCAGGCTTCGCTTGCCGCTGTCAGCCAGCAGCTTGCTCCCCGTGAAGGAATCTCTCAAGAGGCT
TTGCACACCCAGATGCTCACTGCAGTGCAAGAAATTTCTCATCTCATTGAGCCGCTGGCCAGCGCTGCTC
GGGCTGAAGCCTCCCAGCTGGGACACAAGGTGTCCCAAATGGCCCAGTACTTTGAACCACTCACCCTGGC
TGCAGTGGGTGCTGCGTCTAAGACCCTGAGCCACCCGCAGCAGATGGCACTTCTGGACCAGACTAAAACG
TTGGCAGAGTCTGCCTTGCAGTTGCTATATACTGCCAAGGAGGCTGGTGGTAACCCCAAGCAAGCAGCAC
ACACCCAGGAAGCCCTGGAGGAGGCTGTGCAGATGATGACAGAGGCCGTAGAAGACCTGACGACGACCCT
CAACGAAGCAGCCAGTGCTGCAGGAGTCGTTGGCGGCATGGTGGACTCTATCACTCAGGCCATCAACCAG
CTAGATGAAGGACCTATGGGTGACCCAGAAGGCTCATTCGTAGATTACCAGACAACCATGGTGAGGACAG
CCAAGGCCATTGCTGTCACTGTTCAGGAGATGGTAACCAAGTCAAACACCAGCCCTGAAGAGCTAGGCCC
TCTTGCCAACCAGCTGACCAGTGACTATGGCCGACTGGCCTCACAAGCCAAGCCTGCAGCTGTGGCTGCT
GAAAATGAAGAGATAGGCGCTCACATCAAACACCGAGTACAGGAGCTGGGCCATGGCTGCTCTGCTCTGG
TCACCAAGGCAGGTGCCTTGCAGTGTAGCCCCAGTGATGTCTACACCAAGAAGGAGCTCATAGAGTGTGC
CCGCAGAGTGTCAGAGAAGGTCTCCCATGTTCTGGCTGCACTCCAGGCTGGGAATCGTGGTACCCAGGCC
TGCATTACAGCAGCCAGTGCTGTGTCTGGTATCATTGCTGACCTCGACACCACCATCATGTTCGCTACTG
CTGGCACACTTAACCGTGAGGGTGCTGAAACTTTTGCTGACCACCGGGAGGGTATCTTAAAGACAGCAAA
GGTTCTTGTGGAGGACACCAAGGTCCTAGTGCAGAATGCAGCTGGGAGCCAGGAGAAGTTGGCACAAGCC
GCCCAGTCCTCCGTGGCCACCATTACCCGCCTCGCTGATGTGGTCAAGCTCGGTGCAGCCAGCCTAGGAG
CCGAAGACCCTGAAACTCAGGTGGTGCTGATCAATGCAGTAAAGGACGTAGCCAAGGCCCTGGGTGACCT
CATCAGCGCTACGAAGGCTGCAGCGGGCAAAGTTGGGGATGACCCTGCAGTGTGGCAGCTCAAGAACTCT
GCCAAGGTGATGGTGACCAATGTGACATCATTGCTCAAGACAGTGAAGGCTGTGGAAGATGAGGCCACCA
AAGGCACACGGGCCCTAGAGGCAACCACAGAGCACATACGTCAGGAACTGGCGGTCTTCTGTTCCCCAGA
GCCACCTGCCAAGACCTCTACCCCTGAAGACTTCATCCGAATGACCAAGGGTATTACTATGGCAACAGCC
AAAGCCGTTGCTGCTGGCAATTCCTGTCGACAGGAAGATGTCATTGCCACAGCCAATCTGAGCCGACGGG
CTATTGCGGACATGCTTCGGGCTTGCAAGGAAGCAGCTTTCCACCCAGAAGTGGCGCCTGATGTACGGCT
CCGAGCCCTGCACTATGGCCGGGAGTGTGCCAATGGTTACCTGGAACTGCTGGACCACGTGCTGCTGACC
CTTCAGAAGCCAAACCCAGACCTGAAGCAGCAGCTAACTGGACACTCAAAGCGGGTTGCTGGCTCTGTGA
CTGAGCTCATCCAGGCTGCTGAAGCCATGAAAGGAACAGAGTGGGTGGACCCAGAGGACGGAGGATCCGG
AATGGTGAGCAAGGGCGAGGAGCTGTTCACCGGGGTGGTGCCCATCCTGGTCGAGCTGGACGGCGACGTA
AACGGCCACAAGTTCAGCGTGTCCGGCGAGGGCGAGGGCGATGCCACCTACGGCAAGCTGACCCTGAAGT
TCATCTGCACCACCGGCAAGCTGCCCGTGCCCTGGCCCACCCTCGTGACCACCCTGACCTACGGCGTGCA
GTGCTTCAGCCGCTACCCCGACCACATGAAGCAGCACGACTTCTTCAAGTCCGCCATGCCCGAAGGCTAC
GTCCAGGAGCGCACCATCTTCTTCAAGGACGACGGCAACTACAAGACCCGCGCCGAGGTGAAGTTCGAGG
GCGACACCCTGGTGAACCGCATCGAGCTGAAGGGCATCGACTTCAAGGAGGACGGCAACATCCTGGGGCA
CAAGCTGGAGTACAACTACAACAGCCACAACGTCTATATCATGGCCGACAAGCAGAAGAACGGCATCAAG
GTGAACTTCAAGATCCGCCACAACATCGAGGACGGCAGCGTGCAGCTCGCCGACCACTACCAGCAGAACA
CCCCCATCGGCGACGGCCCCGTGCTGCTGCCCGACAACCACTACCTGAGCACCCAGTCCGCCCTGAGCAA
AGACCCCAACGAGAAGCGCGATCACATGGTCCTGCTGGAGTTCGTGACCGCCGCCGGGATCACTCTCGGC
ATGGACGAGCTGTACAAGTAACAATTGTTGTTGTTAACTTGTTTATTGCAGCTTATAATGGTTACAAATA
AAGCAATAGCATCACAAATTTCACAAATAAAGCATTTTTTTCACTGCATTCTAGTTGTGGTTTGTCCAAA
CTCATCAATGTATCTTAACGCGTAAATTGTAAGCGTTAATATTTTGTTAAAATTCGCGTTAAATTTTTGT
TAAATCAGCTCATTTTTTAACCAATAGGCCGAAATCGGCAAAATCCCTTATAAATCAAAAGAATAGACCG
AGATAGGGT
[37 nt withheld, positions 8550-8586]
AAAGAACGTGGACTCCAACGTCAAAGG
[49 nt withheld, positions 8614-8662]
T
[91 nt withheld, positions 8664-8754]
G
[124 nt withheld, positions 8756-8879]
CAGGTGGCACTTTTCGGGGAAATGTGCGCGGAACCCCTATTTGTTTATTTTTCTAAATACATTCAAATAT
GTATCCGCTCATGAGACAATAACCCTGATAAATGCTTCAATAATATTGAAAAAGGAAGAGTCCTGAGGCG
GAAAGAACCAGCTGTGGAATGTGTGTCAGTTAGGGTGTGGAAAGTCCCCAGGCTCCCCAGCAGGCAGAAG
TATGCAAAGCATGCATCTCAATTAGTCAGCAACCAGGTGTGGAAAGTCCCCAGGCTCCCCAGCAGGCAGA
AGTATGCAAAGCATGCATCTCAATTAGTCAGCAACCATAGTCCCGCCCCTAACTCCGCCCATCCCGCCCC
TAACTCCGCCCAGTTCCGCCCATTCTCCGCCCCATGGCTGACTAATTTTTTTTATTTATGCAGAGGCCGA
GGCCGCCTCGGCCTCTGAGCTATTCCAGAAGTAGTGAGGAGGCTTTTTTGGAGGCCTAGGCTTTTGCAAA
GATCGATCAAGAGACAGGATGAGGATCGTTTCGCATGATTGAACAAGATGGATTGCACGCAGGTTCTCCG
GCCGCTTGGGTGGAGAGGCTATTCGGCTATGACTGGGCACAACAGACAATCGGCTGCTCTGATGCCGCCG
TGTTCCGGCTGTCAGCGCAGGGGCGCCCGGTTCTTTTTGTCAAGACCGACCTGTCCGGTGCCCTGAATGA
ACTGCAAGACGAGGCAGCGCGGCTATCGTGGCTGGCCACGACGGGCGTTCCTTGCGCAGCTGTGCTCGAC
GTTGTCACTGAAGCGGGAAGGGACTGGCTGCTATTGGGCGAAGTGCCGGGGCAGGATCTCCTGTCATCTC
ACCTTGCTCCTGCCGAGAAAGTATCCATCATGGCTGATGCAATGCGGCGGCTGCATACGCTTGATCCGGC
TACCTGCCCATTCGACCACCAAGCGAAACATCGCATCGAGCGAGCACGTACTCGGATGGAAGCCGGTCTT
GTCGATCAGGATGATCTGGACGAAGAGCATCAGGGGCTCGCGCCAGCCGAACTGTTCGCCAGGCTCAAGG
CGAGCATGCCCGACGGCGAGGATCTCGTCGTGACCCATGGCGATGCCTGCTTGCCGAATATCATGGTGGA
AAATGGCCGCTTTTCTGGATTCATCGACTGTGGCCGGCTGGGTGTGGCGGACCGCTATCAGGACATAGCG
TTGGCTACCCGTGATATTGCTGAAGAGCTTGGCGGCGAATGGGCTGACCGCTTCCTCGTGCTTTACGGTA
TCGCCGCTCCCGATTCGCAGCGCATCGCCTTCTATCGCCTTCTTGACGAGTTCTTCTGAGCGGGACTCTG
GGGTTCGAAATGACCGACCAAGCGACGCCCAACCTGCCATCACGAGATTTCGATTCCACCGCCGCCTTCT
ATGAAAGGTTGGGCTTCGGAATCGTTTTCCGGGACGCCGGCTGGATGATCCTCCAGCGCGGGGATCTCAT
GCTGGAGTTCTTCGCCCACCCTAGGGGGAGGCTAACTGAAACACGGAAGGAGACAATACCGGAAGGAACC
CGCGCTATGACGGCAATAAAAAGACAGAATAAAACGCACGGTGTTGGGTCGTTTGTTCATAAACGCGGGG
TTCGGTCCCAGGGCTGGCACTCTGTCGATACCCCACCGAGACCCCATTGGGGCCAATACGCCCGCGTTTC
TTCCTTTTCCCCACCCCACCCCCCAAGTTCGGGTGAAGGCCCAGGGCTCGCAGCCAACGTCGGGGCGGCA
GGCCCTGCCATAGCCTCAGGTTACTCATATATACTTTAGATTGATTTAAAACTTCATTTTTAATTTAAAA
GGATCTAGGTGAAGATCCTTTTTGATAATCTCATGACCAAAATCCCTTAACGTGAGTTTTCGTTCCACTG
AGCGTCAGACCCCGTAGAAAAGATCAAAGGATCTTCTTGAGATCCTTTTTTTCTGCGCGTAATCTGCTGC
TTGCAAACAAAAAAACCACCGCTACCAGCGGTGGTTTGTTTGCCGGATCAAGAGCTACCAACTCTTTTTC
CGAAGGTAACTGGCTTCAGCAGAGCGCAGATACCAAATACTGTTCTTCTAGTGTAGCCGTAGTTAGGCCA
CCACTTCAAGAACTCTGTAGCACCGCCTACATACCTCGCTCTGCTAATCCTGTTACCAGTGGCTGCTGCC
AGTGGCGATAAGTCGTGTCTTACCGGGTTGGACTCAAGACGATAGTTACCGGATAAGGCGCAGCGGTCGG
GCTGAACGGGGGGTTCGTGCACACAGCCCAGCTTGGAGCGAACGACCTACACCGAACTGAGATACCTACA
GCGTGAGCTATGAGAAAGCGCCACGCTTCCCGAAGGGAGAAAGGCGGACAGGTATCCGGTAAGCGGCAGG
GTCGGAACAGGAGAGCGCACGAGGGAGCTTCCAGGGGGAAACGCCTGGTATCTTTATAGTCCTGTCGGGT
TTCGCCACCTCTGACTTGAGCGTCGATTTTTGTGATGCTCGTCAGGGGGGCGGAGCCTATGGAAAAACGC
CAGCAACGCGGCCTTTTTACGGTTCCTGGCCTTTTGCTGGCCTTTTGCTCACATGTTCTTTCCTGCGTTA
TCCCCTGATTCTGTGGATAACCGTATTACCGCCATGCAT
